Addgene plasmid #146240: pAc5.1B-lambdaN-HA-DmSMG6-PINSMG5-siRNAres-V5His6_E
Purpose: Insect Expression of DmSMG6-PINSMG5-siRNAres
Depositing lab: Elisa Izaurralde. Depositing organization: Max Planck Institute for Developmental Biology. Publication: SMG6 is the catalytic endonuclease that cleaves mRNAs containing nonsense codons in metazoan. Huntzinger E, Kashima I, Fauser M, Saulière J, Izaurralde E. RNA. 2008 Dec . 14(12):2609-17. 10.1261/rna.1386208 PubMed 18974281.
Backbone
  Vector backbone: Unknown
  Vector type: Insect Expression
Growth in bacteria
  Bacterial resistance: Ampicillin, 100 μg/mL
  Growth temperature: 37°C
  Growth strain: DH5alpha
  Copy number: Low Copy
Gene/Insert
  Gene/Insert name: DmSMG6-PINSMG5-siRNAres
  Species: D. melanogaster (fly)
  Entrez Gene: Smg6 (a.k.a. CG6369, Dmel\CG6369, dSMG6, SMG6)
  Cloning method: Unknown
Terms and licenses: Academic/Nonprofit Terms; Industry Terms: Not Available to Industry
Depositor comments: Plasmids from this collection were made available to the research community and donated after the lab closed. Please note that the sequence provided by the depositing laboratory may be theoretical/predicted or based on Sanger sequencing results. There may be discrepancies between sequencing results obtained by Addgene and the depositor sequence. If an Addgene verified sequence is not available, please contact before placing your order to request that our lab fully sequence the plasmid.
How to cite: pAc5.1B-lambdaN-HA-DmSMG6-PINSMG5-siRNAres-V5His6_E was a gift from Elisa Izaurralde (Addgene plasmid # 146240 ; http://n2t.net/addgene:146240 ; RRID:Addgene_146240)
