[The description below was written by a language model from this plasmid's Addgene catalogue record and pLannotate feature annotations shown in this document.]
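Description:
pAc5.1B-lambdaN-HA-DmSMG6-PINSMG5-siRNAres-V5His6_E is an 8.3 kb insect expression plasmid for producing a modified Drosophila melanogaster SMG6 protein in fly cells. The catalogue lists the backbone as unknown, although the name and the annotated parts point to a pAc5.1B-type vector. In bacteria it is maintained through a ColE1/pUC-family origin and selected with ampicillin via the bla gene and its own promoter. The record lists it as low copy even though the origin annotation is of the high-copy type. Short fragments annotated as tetracycline resistance and SV40 large T antigen appear to be non-functional backbone remnants.

Expression is driven by the constitutive Drosophila actin 5C promoter and terminated by an SV40 polyadenylation signal. The open reading frame begins with a short fragment of the bacteriophage lambda N protein, the peptide that binds boxB RNA hairpins, followed by an HA epitope. The roughly 2.9 kb region between the HA tag and the V5 tag is not annotated in the feature table and presumably holds the SMG6 insert. The name also indicates a His6 tag after V5, which the table does not annotate, and whether the C-terminal tags are read in frame is not stated.

The insert name suggests a chimera in which the SMG6 PIN domain is replaced by that of SMG5, together with changes that make the transcript resistant to RNA interference, but the record does not spell out these modifications. Such a design would suit complementation of cells depleted of endogenous SMG6, and the lambdaN tag allows tethering to boxB reporter mRNAs. This fits the associated study of SMG6 as the endonuclease acting in nonsense-mediated mRNA decay.
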