Features (pLannotate 1.2.2; 10 found; start..end, strand, type, name):
     56..2568    +  promoter       Ac5 promoter: Drosophila melanogaster actin 5C promoter
   2588..2653    +  CDS            N (fragment): REGN_LAMBD - Experimental evidence at protein level: Swiss-Prot protein existence level 1. Plays a role as a transcriptional antitermination factor that allows the virus to initiate its lytic phase. Activates expression of the delayed viral early genes by modifying host RNA polymerase (RNAP) into a form that is resistant to termination signals. This antitermination function requires the host NusA protein which serves to stabilize the interaction between antitermination protein N and host RNA polymerase. From Escherichia phage lambda (Bacteriophage lambda).
   2678..2704    +  CDS            3xHA (fragment): three tandem HA epitope tags
   5579..5620    +  CDS            V5 tag: epitope tag from simian virus 5
   5720..5854    -  polyA_signal   SV40 poly(A) signal: SV40 polyadenylation signal
   5877..5961    -  CDS            large T antigen (fragment): large T antigen from SV40 (simian virus 40)
   5962..6432    +  CDS            TcR (fragment): tetracycline efflux protein; tet; confers resistance to tetracycline
   6476..7064    -  rep_origin     ori: high-copy-number ColE1/pMB1/pBR322/pUC origin of replication
   7235..8095    -  CDS            AmpR: β-lactamase; bla; confers resistance to ampicillin, carbenicillin, and related antibiotics
   8096..8200    -  promoter       AmpR promoter: bla
>Addgene plasmid #146240 | pAc5.1B-lambdaN-HA-DmSMG6-PINSMG5-siRNAres-V5His6_E | depositor full sequence | sequence record 288685 | Full Sequence
CTTCAAGGAATTAATTCTATATTCTAAAAACACAAATGATACTTCTAAAAAAAATCATGAATGGCATCAA
CTCTGAATCAAATCTTTGCAGATGCACCTACTTCTCATTTCCACTGTCACATCATTTTTCCAGATCTCGC
TGCCTGTTATGTGGCCCACAAACCAAGACACGTTTTATGGCCATTAAAGCTGGCTGATCGTCGCCAAACA
CCAAATACATATCAATATGTACATTCGAGAAAGAAGCGATCAAAGAAGCGTCTTCGGGCGAGTAGGAGAA
TGCGGAGGAGAAGGAGAACGAGCTGATCTAGTATCTCTCCACAATCCAATGCCAACTGACCAACTGGCCA
TATTCGGAGCAATTTGAAGCCAATTTCCATCGCCTGGCGATCGCTCCATTCTTGGCTATATGTTTTTCAC
CGTTCCCGGGGCCATTTTCAAAGACTCGTCGGTAAGATAAGATTGTGTCACTCGCTGTCTCTCTTCATTT
GTCGAAGAATGCTGAGGAATTTCGCGATGACGTCGGCGAGTATTTTGAAGAATGAGAATAATTTGTATTT
ATACGAAAATCAGTTAGTGGAATTTTCTACAAAAACATGTTATCTATAGATAATTTTGTTGCAAAATATG
TTGACTATGACAAAGATTGTATGTATATACCTTTAATGTATTCTCATTTTCTTATGTATTTATAATGGCA
ATGATGATACTGATGATATTTTAAGATGATGCCAGACCACAGGCTGATTTCTGCGTCTTTTGCCGAACGC
AGTGCATGTGCGGTTGTTGTTTTTTGGAATAGTTTCAATTTTCGGACTGTCCGCTTTGATTTCAGTTTCT
TGGCTTATTCAAAAAGCAAAGTAAAGCCAAAAAAGCGAGATGGCAATACCAAATGCGGCAAAACGGTAGT
GGAAGGAAAGGGGTGCGGGGCAGCGGAAGGAAGGGTGGGGCGGGGCGTGGCGGGGTCTGTGGCTGGGCGC
GACGTCACCGACGTTGGAGCCACTCCTTTGACCATGTGTGCGTGTGTGTATTATTCGTGTCTCGCCACTC
GCCGGTTGTTTTTTTCTTTTTATCTCGCTCTCTCTAGCGCCATCTCGTACGCATGCTCAACGCACCGCAT
GTTGCCGTGTCCTTTATGCGTCATTTTGGCTCGAAATAGGCAATTATTTAAACAAAGATTAGTCAACGAA
AACGCTAAAATAAATAAGTCTACAATATGGTTACTTATTGCCATGTGTGTGCAGCCAACGATAGCAACAA
AAGCAACAACACAGTGGCTTTCCCTCTTTCACTTTTTGTTTGCAAGCGCGTGCGAGCAAGACGGCACGAC
CGGCAAACGCAATTACGCTGACAAAGAGCAGACGAAGTTTTGGCCGAAAAACATCAAGGCGCCTGATACG
AATGCATTTGCAATAACAATTGCGATATTTAATATTGTTTATGAAGCTGTTTGACTTCAAAACACACAAA
AAAAAAAATAAAACAAATTATTTGAAAGAGAATTAGGAATCGGACAGCTTATCGTTACGGGCTAACAGCA
CACCGAGACGAAATAGCTTACCTGACGTCACAGCCTCTGGAAGAACTGCCGCCAAGCAGAGAGAGAGAGA
AAAAGAGGGAGAGCAGCTTAGACCGCATGTGCTTGTGTGTGAGGCGTCTCTCTCTTCGTCTCCTGTTTGC
GCAAACGCATAGACTGCACTGAGAAAATCGATTACCTATTTTTTATGAATGAATATTTGCACTATTACTA
TTCAAAACTATTAAGATAGCAATCACATTCAATAGCCAAATACTATACCACCTGAGCGATGCAACGAAAT
GATCAATTTGAGCAAAAATGCTGCATATTTAGGACGGCATCATTATAGAAATGCTTCTTGCTGTGTACTT
TTCTCTCGTCTGGCAGCTGTTTCGCCGTTATTGTTAAAACCGGCTTAAGTTAGGTGTGTTTTCTACGACT
AGTGATGCCCCTACTAGAAGATGTGTGTTGCACAAATGTCCCTGAATAACCAATTTGAAGTGCAGATAGC
AGTAAACGTAAGCTAATATGAATATTATTTAACTGTAATGTTTTAATATCGCTGGACATTACTAATAAAC
CCACTATAAACACATGTACATATGTATGTTTTGGCATACAATGAGTAGTTGGGGAAAAAATGTGTAAAAG
CACCGTGACCATCACAGCATAAAGATAACCAGCTGAAGTATCGAATATGAGTAACCCCCAAATTGAATCA
CATGCCGCAACTGATAGGACCCATGGAAGTACACTCTTCATGGCGATATACAAGACACACACAAGCACGA
ACACCCAGTTGCGGAGGAAATTCTCCGTAAATGAAAACCCAATCGGCGAACAATTCATACCCATATATGG
TAAAAGTTTTGAACGCGACTTGAGAGCGGAGAGCATTGCGGCTGATAAGGTTTTAGCGCTAAGCGGGCTT
TATAAAACGGGCTGCGGGACCAGTTTTCATATCACTACCGTTTGAGTTCTTGTGCTGTGTGGATACTCCT
CCCGACACAAAGCCGCTCCATCAGCCAGCAGTCGTCTAATCCAGAGACCCCGGATCGGGGTACCAACATG
GACGCACAAACACGACGACGTGAGCGTCGCGCTGAGAAACAAGCTCAATGGAAAGCTGCAAACGGTGGAT
CTCCTCCACATATGGCTTACCCATACGATGTTCCAGATTACGCTCCTCCAAGCTTGAATTCTATGAGTCG
AAAGGGAACACGAGAACAAAATGATATATCGCTGATAATTGGGACGCTGCCGAAACGCCTGCAGAACAAA
ATCGCGGCCAGCTGCAGCCACGCAGCAGCAGCGGCAACAACAACAAAGGCGTTGGAGACGGAAAACGCTG
AGAATGCGGAGCCCGTGGCTACGACAGCAAATGCTTCAAGGCCAGTCGAAATCCTGAGCAATGCTAGCAC
AGGAGGAGGCAAACCCGATGCCCAGTCAAAGCAACCCGTTTTGGATACCAGCGGGAAAATGGCGTGGGAG
GGCGGGATTCCAGGCATCCTGCGCGTGACCACCTCGGTGGCGGGCGATGTTAACAGGAACGGACAGGGTC
AGGGCAAGAACAAGAGCGGTAACAGTGCTCGGCGCAGGGGTCGCAAGGACAAGGAGCACGCTACGCAGTC
GCCAGTGACGCGCACGCGCTTGACCACCGAGCATCCGGATTGGTTTGAGCCGCTGTTGGGTCTGCCCCAT
GCCAAGAATATAGTCCATCTGTACGATCAGCTCATGGTCCTCAATCAGAGGAATCTCATACTGATAAACT
GGAAGAACTTCTGCTACATTCACGACCAGCTGCAGGACGCTTTCAAGCAACTTCTTTTGGAGCAACTTAA
GTTCGTGTGCGAGCACAAGGTTGATGTCTTCTTTTGGAAACTACTCTTCTACAATGTGCGGAATTACTTG
AAGCGCCAGCAAACGGACCAGGCGCACACACATACGCTCCTTCTCATCGAGCAAGCTATCAAGTTTTACC
GCATGCTCTACGACAAGCTGATGGCCAAGTGCGTGGCATCGTCGCGCTGTGACAGCGCACTTAAAGTGGT
GGCCCAGAGGCTGCTCATCTGTTTGGGCGATCTGACGCGCTACCGGGTTAACCATGTCAAGGCCACAGAT
TACATGGAGGCGGCCAGGTACTATCAGAGGGCGCAGGAACTGGTACCTGGCAACGGGGCACCTTTCAACC
AGCTGGCGGTCATTTCCATTTATCACCACAAGCGCTTCGATGCAGTTTATTACTATGTCCGCAGCTTGTT
GACTTCGAACTCTATCCAATCTGCCAAGGAAAGCCTGCTGGATTTGTTCGACGAGATTCGGCGTAAGTAC
GAGGAGACCGAGATGAAGCAATCTCCCATGCACTATGCAGCTGGATCGAAGAATCAAAAGTCGAAGCAGA
TGCGCAAGGAGGTATGGATCTATCCGGATGGGATCAGACGCCTACATCGCACCGATGACAAGGGCAACAA
GGCGAAGGGCAACAAGGCCACTATGGCAGAGGTCAATCGTTACGAGGAGATGCCGCCGGAGGAGATTCTT
CCTCGCATTGTTTCCCTTTATCTGTACTTATTAGGCAAACTCTACACCGGCACAGATGTGGACTCGTTAT
ACCCGTTGCTAAGGAAACTGCAAATCCAAATAGGCGTCGCTTTAAGGCACGAAAACCTGTTGTCACGCTC
CAAACTGCTGAAAATAGTAGCACTCAACTTGTTCGTCGTCGAGCACAACAAACCCAAAACGTCACGCCGC
GAGATGCGTTATCACAGCTTCAATTTTGCCAACTCATTCTTTGGACTCATGATGAAGAAAACGAACCAGC
TGCTGGCTGGTTTTGTAGAGGATTCTACAAATGTCCAGTGTCTCCCAGAAGAAGACTTTGCGACTGTGAA
CACATACCTACAGTTCGTGAATGTTTATGTACGTTGGTTGAGCATCAGTTTGGACGTGTGGGAACCCGTC
AGATCGGAAGAACACTCTTTCATCGATTGCTGGGCTGAGCTAACAATCCTTTTTGAGTACATTGAATGCT
TAATGGGGAAGCACAAACTTGAGAAAAACGAAATACTGTTGGATGAGGATGTGGCCCTTAGAGGTTTCAC
TCCGTTGGGTCGTGAAACGCTGAGCATGGACTATCTCAAAAGAGGATCCGAACGTCTTCAGTTTTTCGAA
CGTGTTCGTAGGATTGGTCAGTTCCAGGAATACTACGTCCAGCATCAAGAGGCTCTCCAGCAGCCGTTGG
AATCAAGCTTCACTGTCGAGCACCTAAACGCAGCGATGAAGAACGCATTGGAAAACTATGATGCTGAAAG
TTGTGGTCTTGCGGCGAACGTTTCAAAGATTCAATGTAAAGCCGTTGAGGAATTGTTGTGTCGTTCAACT
GATTCCGATGTTTCCGAGCTGTGCAAGCTGAAGAAAGAGCTTGAGGCCAAGGCTAGGGTTAAGCAGATAT
GCACCAGCAAGTTGGAGGACATTCTCAAGTTCGTGGACACGAAAGGCGGCCGCCCCGCTCATGTGGTGAT
GTCCCCATTTGTGGTGGTCGATTCGAAGGCATTGACCGAATACAATGGCATAGTCAAGTCGCTGGTGAGG
ACCAAGAAGTGCATTGTCCTCATTCCAAATGCAGTGCTCAATGAGTTGGATGACTTGAAGAAACGCAGCG
AGAATGTGCGCCATGTCATCCGTTGGCTGGAGCAGGAGTTTAAACAGGGCAATAGGCACTTGCGTGCCCA
GCGCGATAACGAAAGTCAGCCGCTATCCCTGCTGAAGATATCACGCAAGATGGATCGTGACGCCTCAGTT
TTCCTTCAAATTGCCCAGTTCTGCAATCACTTGGTGGCCAACCATGCCGATCCGCACGTCAGCGAACTGC
AGAAGAGCGTCGTCACGTACTTGTCCGGCGATAATTTGCACGAGAAGAACCGCCAGCAACAGAACTTCAG
CTACACCGGCATCCTTGACTCGATACCCGTACGCTATGCCCAAATCCAGAGCTTCTACGCAAAATTTAAG
GCCAACAAAAAAGGCGGCCGCTCGAGTCTAGAGGGCCCGCGGTTCGAAGGTAAGCCTATCCCTAACCCTC
TCCTCGGTCTCGATTCTACGCGTACCGGTCATCATCACCATCACCATTGAGTTTAAACCCGCTGATCAGC
CTCGACTGTGCCTTCTAAGGCCTGAGCTCGCTGATCAGCCTCGATCGAGGATCCAGACATGATAAGATAC
ATTGATGAGTTTGGACAAACCACAACTAGAATGCAGTGAAAAAAATGCTTTATTTGTGAAATTTGTGATG
CTATTGCTTTATTTGTAACCATTATAAGCTGCAATAAACAAGTTAACAACAACAATTGCATTCATTTTAT
GTTTCAGGTTCAGGGGGAGGTGTGGGAGGTTTTTTAAAGCAAGTAAAACCTCTACAAATGTGGTATGGCT
GATTATGATCAGTCGACCGATGCCCTTGAGAGCCTTCAACCCAGTCAGCTCCTTCCGGTGGGCGCGGGGC
ATGACTATCGTCGCCGCACTTATGACTGTCTTCTTTATCATGCAACTCGTAGGACAGGTGCCGGCAGCGC
TCTGGGTCATTTTCGGCGAGGACCGCTTTCGCTGGAGCGCGACGATGATCGGCCTGTCGCTTGCGGTATT
CGGAATCTTGCACGCCCTCGCTCAAGCCTTCGTCACTGGTCCCGCCACCAAACGTTTCGGCGAGAAGCAG
GCCATTATCGCCGGCATGGCGGCCGACGCGCTGGGCTACGTCTTGCTGGCGTTCGCGACGCGAGGCTGGA
TGGCCTTCCCCATTATGATTCTTCTCGCTTCCGGCGGCATCGGGATGCCCGCGTTGCAGGCCATGCTGTC
CAGGCAGGTAGATGACGACCATCAGGGACAGCTTCAAGGATCGCTCGCGGCTCTTACCAGCCAGCAAAAG
GCCAGGAACCGTAAAAAGGCCGCGTTGCTGGCGTTTTTCCATAGGCTCCGCCCCCCTGACGAGCATCACA
AAAATCGACGCTCAAGTCAGAGGTGGCGAAACCCGACAGGACTATAAAGATACCAGGCGTTTCCCCCTGG
AAGCTCCCTCGTGCGCTCTCCTGTTCCGACCCTGCCGCTTACCGGATACCTGTCCGCCTTTCTCCCTTCG
GGAAGCGTGGCGCTTTCTCAATGCTCACGCTGTAGGTATCTCAGTTCGGTGTAGGTCGTTCGCTCCAAGC
TGGGCTGTGTGCACGAACCCCCCGTTCAGCCCGACCGCTGCGCCTTATCCGGTAACTATCGTCTTGAGTC
CAACCCGGTAAGACACGACTTATCGCCACTGGCAGCAGCCACTGGTAACAGGATTAGCAGAGCGAGGTAT
GTAGGCGGTGCTACAGAGTTCTTGAAGTGGTGGCCTAACTACGGCTACACTAGAAGGACAGTATTTGGTA
TCTGCGCTCTGCTGAAGCCAGTTACCTTCGGAAAAAGAGTTGGTAGCTCTTGATCCGGCAAACAAACCAC
CGCTGGTAGCGGTGGTTTTTTTGTTTGCAAGCAGCAGATTACGCGCAGAAAAAAAGGATCTCAAGAAGAT
CCTTTGATCTTTTCTACGGGGTCTGACGCTCAGTGGAACGAAAACTCACGTTAAGGGATTTTGGTCATGA
GATTATCAAAAAGGATCTTCACCTAGATCCTTTTAAATTAAAAATGAAGTTTTAAATCAATCTAAAGTAT
ATATGAGTAAACTTGGTCTGACAGTTACCAATGCTTAATCAGTGAGGCACCTATCTCAGCGATCTGTCTA
TTTCGTTCATCCATAGTTGCCTGACTCCCCGTCGTGTAGATAACTACGATACGGGAGGGCTTACCATCTG
GCCCCAGTGCTGCAATGATACCGCGAGACCCACGCTCACCGGCTCCAGATTTATCAGCAATAAACCAGCC
AGCCGGAAGGGCCGAGCGCAGAAGTGGTCCTGCAACTTTATCCGCCTCCATCCAGTCTATTAATTGTTGC
CGGGAAGCTAGAGTAAGTAGTTCGCCAGTTAATAGTTTGCGCAACGTTGTTGCCATTGCTGCAGGCATCG
TGGTGTCACGCTCGTCGTTTGGTATGGCTTCATTCAGCTCCGGTTCCCAACGATCAAGGCGAGTTACATG
ATCCCCCATGTTGTGCAAAAAAGCGGTTAGCTCCTTCGGTCCTCCGATCGTTGTCAGAAGTAAGTTGGCC
GCAGTGTTATCACTCATGGTTATGGCAGCACTGCATAATTCTCTTACTGTCATGCCATCCGTAAGATGCT
TTTCTGTGACTGGTGAGTACTCAACCAAGTCATTCTGAGAATAGTGTATGCGGCGACCGAGTTGCTCTTG
CCCGGCGTCAACACGGGATAATACCGCGCCACATAGCAGAACTTTAAAAGTGCTCATCATTGGAAAACGT
TCTTCGGGGCGAAAACTCTCAAGGATCTTACCGCTGTTGAGATCCAGTTCGATGTAACCCACTCGTGCAC
CCAACTGATCTTCAGCATCTTTTACTTTCACCAGCGTTTCTGGGTGAGCAAAAACAGGAAGGCAAAATGC
CGCAAAAAAGGGAATAAGGGCGACACGGAAATGTTGAATACTCATACTCTTCCTTTTTCAATATTATTGA
AGCATTTATCAGGGTTATTGTCTCATGAGCGGATACATATTTGAATGTATTTAGAAAAATAAACAAATAG
GGGTTCCGCGCACATTTCCCCGAAAAGTGCCACCTGACGTCTAAGAAACCATTATTATCATGACATTAAC
CTATAAAAATAGGCGTATCACGAGGCCCTTTCGT
